LOCUS       Exported 7084 bp ds-DNA circular SYN 06-JUN-2022
DEFINITION  For mammalian expression of shRNA: GAGCAGAAGAGGATGAATTTA that
            targets human PPM1B.
ACCESSION   .
VERSION     .
KEYWORDS    pLKO-puro-hPPM1B
SOURCE      synthetic DNA construct
  ORGANISM  synthetic DNA construct
REFERENCE   1 (bases 1 to 7084)
  TITLE     Najafov lab plasmids
REFERENCE   2 (bases 1 to 7084)
  AUTHORS   .
  TITLE     Direct Submission
  JOURNAL   Exported Jun 6, 2022 from SnapGene Server 1.1.58
            http://www.snapgene.com
FEATURES             Location/Qualifiers
     source          1..7084
                     /organism="synthetic DNA construct"
                     /mol_type="other DNA"
     primer_bind     42..59
                     /label=L4440
                     /note="L4440 vector, forward primer"
     protein_bind    176..197
                     /label=CAP binding site
                     /bound_moiety="E. coli catabolite activator protein"
                     /note="CAP binding activates transcription in the presence
                     of cAMP."
     promoter        212..242
                     /label=lac promoter
                     /note="promoter for the E. coli lac operon"
     protein_bind    250..266
                     /label=lac operator
                     /bound_moiety="lac repressor encoded by lacI"
                     /note="The lac repressor binds to the lac operator to
                     inhibit transcription in E. coli. This inhibition can be
                     relieved by adding lactose or
                     isopropyl-beta-D-thiogalactopyranoside (IPTG)."
     primer_bind     255..277
                     /label=M13/pUC Reverse
                     /note="In lacZ gene"
     primer_bind     274..290
                     /label=M13 rev
                     /note="common sequencing primer, one of multiple similar
                     variants"
     primer_bind     274..290
                     /label=M13 Reverse
                     /note="In lacZ gene. Also called M13-rev"
     primer_bind     309..329
                     /label=T3
                     /note="T3 promoter, forward primer"
     promoter        311..329
                     /label=T3 promoter
                     /note="promoter for bacteriophage T3 RNA polymerase"
     promoter        357..583
                     /label=RSV promoter
                     /note="Rous sarcoma virus enhancer/promoter"
     LTR             584..764
                     /label=5' LTR (truncated)
                     /note="truncated 5' long terminal repeat (LTR) from HIV-1"
     misc_feature    811..936
                     /label=HIV-1 Psi
                     /note="packaging signal of human immunodeficiency virus
                     type 1"
     misc_feature    1429..1662
                     /label=RRE
                     /note="The Rev response element (RRE) of HIV-1 allows for
                     Rev-dependent mRNA export from the nucleus to the
                     cytoplasm."
     CDS             1847..1891
                     /codon_start=1
                     /product="antigenic peptide corresponding to amino acids
                     655 to 669 of the HIV envelope protein gp41 (Lutje Hulsik
                     et al., 2013)"
                     /label=gp41 peptide
                     /note="recognized by the 2H10 single-chain llama nanobody"
                     /translation="KNEQELLELDKWASL"
     promoter        2189..2429
                     /label=U6 promoter
                     /note="RNA polymerase III promoter for human U6 snRNA"
     primer_bind     2189..2209
                     /label=hU6-F
                     /note="Human U6 promoter, forward primer"
     primer_bind     2360..2379
                     /label=LKO.1 5'
                     /note="Human U6 promoter, forward primer"
     misc_feature    2534..2651
                     /label=cPPT/CTS
                     /note="central polypurine tract and central termination
                     sequence of HIV-1"
     promoter        2700..3210
                     /label=hPGK promoter
                     /note="human phosphoglycerate kinase 1 promoter"
     primer_bind     3129..3147
                     /label=hPGK-F
                     /note="Human PGK promoter, forward primer"
     CDS             3232..3831
                     /codon_start=1
                     /gene="pac from Streptomyces alboniger"
                     /product="puromycin N-acetyltransferase"
                     /label=PuroR
                     /note="confers resistance to puromycin"
                     /translation="MTEYKPTVRLATRDDVPRAVRTLAAAFADYPATRHTVDPDRHIER
                     VTELQELFLTRVGLDIGKVWVADDGAAVAVWTTPESVEAGAVFAEIGPRMAELSGSRLA
                     AQQQMEGLLAPHRPKEPAWFLATVGVSPDHQGKGLGSAVVLPGVEAAERAGVPAFLETS
                     APRNLPFYERLGFTVTADVEVPEGPRTWCMTRKPGA"
     primer_bind     complement(3232..3251)
                     /label=Puro-R
                     /note="Puromycin resistance gene, reverse primer. Also
                     called puro-variant-R"
     primer_bind     3728..3748
                     /label=Puro-F
                     /note="Puromycin resistance gene, forward primer"
     LTR             3959..4192
                     /label=3' LTR (Delta-U3)
                     /note="self-inactivating 3' long terminal repeat (LTR) from
                     HIV-1"
     polyA_signal    4264..4385
                     /label=SV40 poly(A) signal
                     /note="SV40 polyadenylation signal"
     primer_bind     complement(4301..4320)
                     /label=SV40pA-R
                     /note="SV40 polyA, reverse primer"
     primer_bind     4355..4374
                     /label=EBV-rev
                     /note="SV40 polyA terminator, reverse primer"
     rep_origin      4425..4560
                     /label=SV40 ori
                     /note="SV40 origin of replication"
     primer_bind     4487..4506
                     /label=SV40pro-F
                     /note="SV40 promoter/origin, forward primer"
     primer_bind     complement(4580..4599)
                     /label=T7
                     /note="T7 promoter, forward primer"
     promoter        complement(4581..4599)
                     /label=T7 promoter
                     /note="promoter for bacteriophage T7 RNA polymerase"
     primer_bind     complement(4609..4626)
                     /label=M13 Forward
                     /note="In lacZ gene. Also called M13-F20 or M13 (-21)
                     Forward"
     primer_bind     complement(4609..4625)
                     /label=M13 fwd
                     /note="common sequencing primer, one of multiple similar
                     variants"
     primer_bind     complement(4618..4640)
                     /label=M13/pUC Forward
                     /note="In lacZ gene"
     rep_origin      4767..5222
                     /direction=RIGHT
                     /label=f1 ori
                     /note="f1 bacteriophage origin of replication; arrow
                     indicates direction of (+) strand synthesis"
     primer_bind     complement(4854..4873)
                     /label=F1ori-R
                     /note="F1 origin, reverse primer"
     primer_bind     5064..5085
                     /label=F1ori-F
                     /note="F1 origin, forward primer"
     promoter        5248..5352
                     /gene="bla"
                     /label=AmpR promoter
     CDS             5353..6213
                     /codon_start=1
                     /gene="bla"
                     /product="beta-lactamase"
                     /label=AmpR
                     /note="confers resistance to ampicillin, carbenicillin, and
                     related antibiotics"
                     /translation="MSIQHFRVALIPFFAAFCLPVFAHPETLVKVKDAEDQLGARVGYI
                     ELDLNSGKILESFRPEERFPMMSTFKVLLCGAVLSRIDAGQEQLGRRIHYSQNDLVEYS
                     PVTEKHLTDGMTVRELCSAAITMSDNTAANLLLTTIGGPKELTAFLHNMGDHVTRLDRW
                     EPELNEAIPNDERDTTMPVAMATTLRKLLTGELLTLASRQQLIDWMEADKVAGPLLRSA
                     LPAGWFIADKSGAGERGSRGIIAALGPDGKPSRIVVIYTTGSQATMDERNRQIAEIGAS
                     LIKHW"
     primer_bind     complement(5571..5590)
                     /label=Amp-R
                     /note="Ampicillin resistance gene, reverse primer"
     rep_origin      6384..6972
                     /direction=RIGHT
                     /label=ori
                     /note="high-copy-number ColE1/pMB1/pBR322/pUC origin of
                     replication"
     primer_bind     6873..6892
                     /label=pBR322ori-F
                     /note="pBR322 origin, forward primer"
ORIGIN
        1 agtgagctga taccgctcgc cgcagccgaa cgaccgagcg cagcgagtca gtgagcgagg
       61 aagcggaaga gcgcccaata cgcaaaccgc ctctccccgc gcgttggccg attcattaat
      121 gcagctggca cgacaggttt cccgactgga aagcgggcag tgagcgcaac gcaattaatg
      181 tgagttagct cactcattag gcaccccagg ctttacactt tatgcttccg gctcgtatgt
      241 tgtgtggaat tgtgagcgga taacaatttc acacaggaaa cagctatgac catgattacg
      301 ccaagcgcgc aattaaccct cactaaaggg aacaaaagct ggagctgcaa gcttaatgta
      361 gtcttatgca atactcttgt agtcttgcaa catggtaacg atgagttagc aacatgcctt
      421 acaaggagag aaaaagcacc gtgcatgccg attggtggaa gtaaggtggt acgatcgtgc
      481 cttattagga aggcaacaga cgggtctgac atggattgga cgaaccactg aattgccgca
      541 ttgcagagat attgtattta agtgcctagc tcgatacata aacgggtctc tctggttaga
      601 ccagatctga gcctgggagc tctctggcta actagggaac ccactgctta agcctcaata
      661 aagcttgcct tgagtgcttc aagtagtgtg tgcccgtctg ttgtgtgact ctggtaacta
      721 gagatccctc agaccctttt agtcagtgtg gaaaatctct agcagtggcg cccgaacagg
      781 gacttgaaag cgaaagggaa accagaggag ctctctcgac gcaggactcg gcttgctgaa
      841 gcgcgcacgg caagaggcga ggggcggcga ctggtgagta cgccaaaaat tttgactagc
      901 ggaggctaga aggagagaga tgggtgcgag agcgtcagta ttaagcgggg gagaattaga
      961 tcgcgatggg aaaaaattcg gttaaggcca gggggaaaga aaaaatataa attaaaacat
     1021 atagtatggg caagcaggga gctagaacga ttcgcagtta atcctggcct gttagaaaca
     1081 tcagaaggct gtagacaaat actgggacag ctacaaccat cccttcagac aggatcagaa
     1141 gaacttagat cattatataa tacagtagca accctctatt gtgtgcatca aaggatagag
     1201 ataaaagaca ccaaggaagc tttagacaag atagaggaag agcaaaacaa aagtaagacc
     1261 accgcacagc aagcggccgc tgatcttcag acctggagga ggagatatga gggacaattg
     1321 gagaagtgaa ttatataaat ataaagtagt aaaaattgaa ccattaggag tagcacccac
     1381 caaggcaaag agaagagtgg tgcagagaga aaaaagagca gtgggaatag gagctttgtt
     1441 ccttgggttc ttgggagcag caggaagcac tatgggcgca gcgtcaatga cgctgacggt
     1501 acaggccaga caattattgt ctggtatagt gcagcagcag aacaatttgc tgagggctat
     1561 tgaggcgcaa cagcatctgt tgcaactcac agtctggggc atcaagcagc tccaggcaag
     1621 aatcctggct gtggaaagat acctaaagga tcaacagctc ctggggattt ggggttgctc
     1681 tggaaaactc atttgcacca ctgctgtgcc ttggaatgct agttggagta ataaatctct
     1741 ggaacagatt tggaatcaca cgacctggat ggagtgggac agagaaatta acaattacac
     1801 aagcttaata cactccttaa ttgaagaatc gcaaaaccag caagaaaaga atgaacaaga
     1861 attattggaa ttagataaat gggcaagttt gtggaattgg tttaacataa caaattggct
     1921 gtggtatata aaattattca taatgatagt aggaggcttg gtaggtttaa gaatagtttt
     1981 tgctgtactt tctatagtga atagagttag gcagggatat tcaccattat cgtttcagac
     2041 ccacctccca accccgaggg gacccgacag gcccgaagga atagaagaag aaggtggaga
     2101 gagagacaga gacagatcca ttcgattagt gaacggatct cgacggtatc gatcacgaga
     2161 ctagcctcga gcggccgccc ccttcaccga gggcctattt cccatgattc cttcatattt
     2221 gcatatacga tacaaggctg ttagagagat aattggaatt aatttgactg taaacacaaa
     2281 gatattagta caaaatacgt gacgtagaaa gtaataattt cttgggtagt ttgcagtttt
     2341 aaaattatgt tttaaaatgg actatcatat gcttaccgta acttgaaagt atttcgattt
     2401 cttggcttta tatatcttgt ggaaaggacg aaacaccggg agcagaagag gatgaattta
     2461 ctcgagtaaa ttcatcctct tctgctcttt ttgaattctc gacctcgaga caaatggcag
     2521 tattcatcca caattttaaa agaaaagggg ggattggggg gtacagtgca ggggaaagaa
     2581 tagtagacat aatagcaaca gacatacaaa ctaaagaatt acaaaaacaa attacaaaaa
     2641 ttcaaaattt tcgggtttat tacagggaca gcagagatcc actttggccg cggctcgagg
     2701 gggttggggt tgcgcctttt ccaaggcagc cctgggtttg cgcagggacg cggctgctct
     2761 gggcgtggtt ccgggaaacg cagcggcgcc gaccctgggt ctcgcacatt cttcacgtcc
     2821 gttcgcagcg tcacccggat cttcgccgct acccttgtgg gccccccggc gacgcttcct
     2881 gctccgcccc taagtcggga aggttccttg cggttcgcgg cgtgccggac gtgacaaacg
     2941 gaagccgcac gtctcactag taccctcgca gacggacagc gccagggagc aatggcagcg
     3001 cgccgaccgc gatgggctgt ggccaatagc ggctgctcag cagggcgcgc cgagagcagc
     3061 ggccgggaag gggcggtgcg ggaggcgggg tgtggggcgg tagtgtgggc cctgttcctg
     3121 cccgcgcggt gttccgcatt ctgcaagcct ccggagcgca cgtcggcagt cggctccctc
     3181 gttgaccgaa tcaccgacct ctctccccag ggggatccac cggagcttac catgaccgag
     3241 tacaagccca cggtgcgcct cgccacccgc gacgacgtcc ccagggccgt acgcaccctc
     3301 gccgccgcgt tcgccgacta ccccgccacg cgccacaccg tcgatccgga ccgccacatc
     3361 gagcgggtca ccgagctgca agaactcttc ctcacgcgcg tcgggctcga catcggcaag
     3421 gtgtgggtcg cggacgacgg cgccgcggtg gcggtctgga ccacgccgga gagcgtcgaa
     3481 gcgggggcgg tgttcgccga gatcggcccg cgcatggccg agttgagcgg ttcccggctg
     3541 gccgcgcagc aacagatgga aggcctcctg gcgccgcacc ggcccaagga gcccgcgtgg
     3601 ttcctggcca ccgtcggcgt ctcgcccgac caccagggca agggtctggg cagcgccgtc
     3661 gtgctccccg gagtggaggc ggccgagcgc gccggggtgc ccgccttcct ggagacctcc
     3721 gcgccccgca acctcccctt ctacgagcgg ctcggcttca ccgtcaccgc cgacgtcgag
     3781 gtgcccgaag gaccgcgcac ctggtgcatg acccgcaagc ccggtgcctg acgcccgccc
     3841 cacgacccgc agcgcccgac cgaaaggagc gcacgacccc atgcatcggt acctttaaga
     3901 ccaatgactt acaaggcagc tgtagatctt agccactttt taaaagaaaa ggggggactg
     3961 gaagggctaa ttcactccca acgaagacaa gatctgcttt ttgcttgtac tgggtctctc
     4021 tggttagacc agatctgagc ctgggagctc tctggctaac tagggaaccc actgcttaag
     4081 cctcaataaa gcttgccttg agtgcttcaa gtagtgtgtg cccgtctgtt gtgtgactct
     4141 ggtaactaga gatccctcag acccttttag tcagtgtgga aaatctctag cagtagtagt
     4201 tcatgtcatc ttattattca gtatttataa cttgcaaaga aatgaatatc agagagtgag
     4261 aggaacttgt ttattgcagc ttataatggt tacaaataaa gcaatagcat cacaaatttc
     4321 acaaataaag catttttttc actgcattct agttgtggtt tgtccaaact catcaatgta
     4381 tcttatcatg tctggctcta gctatcccgc ccctaactcc gcccatcccg cccctaactc
     4441 cgcccagttc cgcccattct ccgccccatg gctgactaat tttttttatt tatgcagagg
     4501 ccgaggccgc ctcggcctct gagctattcc agaagtagtg aggaggcttt tttggaggcc
     4561 tagggacgta cccaattcgc cctatagtga gtcgtattac gcgcgctcac tggccgtcgt
     4621 tttacaacgt cgtgactggg aaaaccctgg cgttacccaa cttaatcgcc ttgcagcaca
     4681 tccccctttc gccagctggc gtaatagcga agaggcccgc accgatcgcc cttcccaaca
     4741 gttgcgcagc ctgaatggcg aatgggnnnn nnnnnnnnnn nnnnnnnnnn nnnnnnnnnn
     4801 nnnnnnnnnn nnnnnnnnnn nnnnnnnnnn nnnnnnnnnn nnnnnnnnnn nnnnnnnnnn
     4861 nnnnnnnnnn nnnnnnnnnn nnnnnnnnnn cnnnnnnnnn nnnnnnnnnn nnnnnnnnnn
     4921 nnnnnnnnnn nnnnnnnnnn nnnnnnnnnn nnnnnnnnnn nnnnnnnnnn nnnnnnnnnn
     4981 nnannnnnnn nnnnnnnnnn nnnnnnnnnn nnnnnnnnnn nnnnnnnnnn nncctttgac
     5041 gttggagtcc acgttcttta atagtggact cttgttccaa actggaacaa cactcaaccc
     5101 tatctcggtc tattcttttg atttataagg gattttgccg atttcggcct attggttaaa
     5161 aaatgagctg atttaacaaa aatttaacgc gaattttaac aaaatattaa cgcttacaat
     5221 ttaggtggca cttttcgggg aaatgtgcgc ggaaccccta tttgtttatt tttctaaata
     5281 cattcaaata tgtatccgct catgagacaa taaccctgat aaatgcttca ataatattga
     5341 aaaaggaaga gtatgagtat tcaacatttc cgtgtcgccc ttattccctt ttttgcggca
     5401 ttttgccttc ctgtttttgc tcacccagaa acgctggtga aagtaaaaga tgctgaagat
     5461 cagttgggtg cacgagtggg ttacatcgaa ctggatctca acagcggtaa gatccttgag
     5521 agttttcgcc ccgaagaacg ttttccaatg atgagcactt ttaaagttct gctatgtggc
     5581 gcggtattat cccgtattga cgccgggcaa gagcaactcg gtcgccgcat acactattct
     5641 cagaatgact tggttgagta ctcaccagtc acagaaaagc atcttacgga tggcatgaca
     5701 gtaagagaat tatgcagtgc tgccataacc atgagtgata acactgcggc caacttactt
     5761 ctgacaacga tcggaggacc gaaggagcta accgcttttt tgcacaacat gggggatcat
     5821 gtaactcgcc ttgatcgttg ggaaccggag ctgaatgaag ccataccaaa cgacgagcgt
     5881 gacaccacga tgcctgtagc aatggcaaca acgttgcgca aactattaac tggcgaacta
     5941 cttactctag cttcccggca acaattaata gactggatgg aggcggataa agttgcagga
     6001 ccacttctgc gctcggccct tccggctggc tggtttattg ctgataaatc tggagccggt
     6061 gagcgtgggt ctcgcggtat cattgcagca ctggggccag atggtaagcc ctcccgtatc
     6121 gtagttatct acacgacggg gagtcaggca actatggatg aacgaaatag acagatcgct
     6181 gagataggtg cctcactgat taagcattgg taactgtcag accaagttta ctcatatata
     6241 ctttagattg atttaaaact tcatttttaa tttaaaagga tctaggtgaa gatccttttt
     6301 gataatctca tgaccaaaat cccttaacgt gagttttcgt tccactgagc gtcagacccc
     6361 gtagaaaaga tcaaaggatc ttcttgagat cctttttttc tgcgcgtaat ctgctgcttg
     6421 caaacaaaaa aaccaccgct accagcggtg gtttgtttgc cggatcaaga gctaccaact
     6481 ctttttccga aggtaactgg cttcagcaga gcgcagatac caaatactgt tcttctagtg
     6541 tagccgtagt taggccacca cttcaagaac tctgtagcac cgcctacata cctcgctctg
     6601 ctaatcctgt taccagtggc tgctgccagt ggcgataagt cgtgtcttac cgggttggac
     6661 tcaagacgat agttaccgga taaggcgcag cggtcgggct gaacgggggg ttcgtgcaca
     6721 cagcccagct tggagcgaac gacctacacc gaactgagat acctacagcg tgagctatga
     6781 gaaagcgcca cgcttcccga agggagaaag gcggacaggt atccggtaag cggcagggtc
     6841 ggaacaggag agcgcacgag ggagcttcca gggggaaacg cctggtatct ttatagtcct
     6901 gtcgggtttc gccacctctg acttgagcgt cgatttttgt gatgctcgtc aggggggcgg
     6961 agcctatgga aaaacgccag caacgcggcc tttttacggt tcctggcctt ttgctggcct
     7021 tttgctcaca tgttctttcc tgcgttatcc cctgattctg tggataaccg tattaccgcc
     7081 tttg
//
