[The description below was written by a language model from this plasmid's Addgene catalogue record and the feature table of its GenBank file.]
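Description:
pLKO-puro-hPPM1B is a 7,084 bp lentiviral shRNA plasmid built on the pLKO-puro backbone for knockdown of human PPM1B (also known as PP2C-beta), a protein phosphatase gene. The catalogue lists it simply as a mammalian expression vector, but the feature table shows a third-generation-style, self-inactivating HIV-1 transfer vector. An RSV promoter fused to a truncated 5' LTR drives the genomic RNA in packaging cells. It is followed by the Psi packaging signal, the Rev response element for Rev-dependent nuclear export, a cPPT/CTS element that aids nuclear import of the viral genome, and a U3-deleted 3' LTR that silences LTR-driven transcription after integration. An SV40 polyadenylation signal and an SV40 origin lie downstream of the viral cassette. In bacteria the plasmid replicates from a high-copy ColE1/pUC-type origin and is selected with ampicillin through the bla gene. An f1 origin and remnants of a lac/T3/T7 cloning region are also present.

The payload is a 58 bp hairpin-encoding insert cloned between the AgeI and EcoRI sites, immediately downstream of the human U6 promoter. The hairpin itself is not annotated as a separate feature. U6 is an RNA polymerase III promoter that produces the short hairpin transcript, which the cellular RNAi machinery processes into siRNA directed against PPM1B mRNA. A separate human PGK promoter drives puromycin N-acetyltransferase, so transfected or transduced mammalian cells can be selected with puromycin. The construct can be used for transient transfection or, when co-supplied with packaging and envelope plasmids, for producing lentivirus to generate stable PPM1B-knockdown cell populations for loss-of-function studies.
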