Addgene plasmid #185383: pLKO-puro-hPPM1B
Purpose: For mammalian expression of shRNA: GAGCAGAAGAGGATGAATTTA that targets human PPM1B
Depositing lab: Ayaz Najafov. Depositing organization: University of Texas Southwestern Medical Center.
Backbone
  Vector backbone: pLKO-puro
  Vector type: Mammalian Expression
  Selectable markers: Puromycin
Growth in bacteria
  Bacterial resistance: Ampicillin, 100 μg/mL
  Growth temperature: 37°C
  Growth strain: DH5alpha
  Copy number: Unknown
Gene/Insert
  Gene/Insert name: PPM1B
  gRNA/shRNA sequence: shRNA: GAGCAGAAGAGGATGAATTTA
  Species: H. sapiens (human)
  Insert size (bp): 58
  Mutation: WT
  Entrez Gene: PPM1B (a.k.a. PP2C-beta, PP2C-beta-X, PP2CB, PP2CBETA, PPC2BETAX)
  Cloning method: Restriction Enzyme; 5′ cloning site AgeI (unknown if destroyed); 3′ cloning site EcoRI (unknown if destroyed)
Terms and licenses: Academic/Nonprofit Terms; Industry Terms: Not Available to Industry
How to cite: pLKO-puro-hPPM1B was a gift from Ayaz Najafov (Addgene plasmid # 185383 ; http://n2t.net/addgene:185383 ; RRID:Addgene_185383)
